Addgene plasmid #246293: p305N-10
Purpose: Evaluation of CiU6.1 promoter (Pol III promoter) for CRISPR-Cas9 editing of mEGFP in Nicotiana benthamiana and poplar reporter lines
Depositing lab: Chung-Jui Tsai. Depositing organization: University of Georgia. Publication: A compendium of nonredundant short polymerase III promoters for CRISPR applications. Deguchi M, Sinclair KM, Patel A, Coile M, Ortega MA, Bewg WP, Tsai CJ. Plant Physiol. 2025 Jul 3;198(3):kiaf294. doi: 10.1093/plphys/kiaf294. PubMed 40673482.
Backbone
  Vector backbone: p305N
  Vector type: Plant Expression, CRISPR
Growth in bacteria
  Bacterial resistance: Kanamycin, 50 μg/mL
  Growth temperature: 37°C
  Growth strain: DH5alpha
  Copy number: High Copy
Gene/Insert
  Gene/Insert name: CiU6.1 promoter
  gRNA/shRNA sequence: CATGCCCGAAGGCTACGTCC
  Species: Cichorium intybus
  Promoter: CiU6.1 promoter
  Cloning method: Gibson Cloning
Terms and licenses: Academic/Nonprofit Terms; Industry Terms: Not Available to Industry
How to cite: p305N-10 was a gift from Chung-Jui Tsai (Addgene plasmid # 246293 ; http://n2t.net/addgene:246293 ; RRID:Addgene_246293)
