[The description below was written by a language model from this plasmid's Addgene catalogue record and pLannotate feature annotations shown in this document.]
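Description:
p305N-10 is a plant CRISPR-Cas9 binary vector of about 12.8 kb built on the p305N backbone, made to test the CiU6.1 promoter, a short RNA polymerase III (U6-type) promoter from chicory (Cichorium intybus). Outside the T-DNA, the backbone carries a high-copy ColE1/pUC-type origin for propagation in E. coli. It also carries the broad-host-range incP oriV with its activator gene trfA, a pairing that typically supports replication in Agrobacterium. Bacterial selection is by kanamycin through an aphA-3 aminoglycoside phosphotransferase.

Nopaline-type left and right border repeats delimit the T-DNA. Near the left border lies an nptII (NeoR/KanR) gene in reverse orientation, which presumably serves as the plant selectable marker; the annotation identifies no promoter or terminator for it. Next comes the guide RNA unit. The CiU6.1 promoter was inserted by Gibson cloning and is not itself annotated. According to the record it drives a 20-nt spacer targeting mEGFP, fused to the Streptococcus pyogenes gRNA scaffold. The 20-nt "VN155" hit directly upstream of the scaffold is almost certainly this GFP-targeting spacer, matched to a related fluorescent protein. Downstream is a S. pyogenes cas9 coding sequence ended by the Arabidopsis HSP18.2 terminator. The Cas9 promoter is not stated. The three short Arabidopsis "HST" fragment hits upstream of cas9 may reflect Arabidopsis genomic sequence in that regulatory region, though the record does not confirm this.

The plasmid is used to measure how well CiU6.1 supports guide expression, with editing of an mEGFP transgene assessed in Nicotiana benthamiana and poplar reporter lines. It belongs to a comparison of short, nonredundant Pol III promoters for CRISPR applications.
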