Features (pLannotate 1.2.2; 15 found; start..end, strand, type, name):
      1..589     +  rep_origin     ori: high-copy-number ColE1/pMB1/pBR322/pUC origin of replication
    778..805     -  CDS            TetR (fragment): tetracycline resistance regulatory protein; tetR
    829..1977    -  CDS            trfA: trans-acting replication protein that binds to and activates oriV
   2276..3070    -  CDS            KanR: aminoglycoside phosphotransferase; aphA-3; confers resistance to kanamycin
   3282..3913    -  rep_origin     oriV: incP origin of replication
   3993..4017    +  misc_feature   LB T-DNA repeat: left border repeat from nopaline C58 T-DNA
   4532..5326    -  CDS            NeoR/KanR: aminoglycoside phosphotransferase from Tn5; aph(3')-II (or nptII); confers resistance to neomycin, kanamycin, and G418 (Geneticin®)
   6333..6352    +  CDS            VN155(I152L) (fragment): improved N-terminal fragment of mVenus for use in bimolecular fluorescence complementation (BiFC) (Kodama and Hu, 2010)
   6353..6428    +  misc_RNA       gRNA scaffold: guide RNA scaffold for the Streptococcus pyogenes CRISPR/Cas9 system
   6470..6841    +  CDS            HST (fragment): HSTC_ARATH - Also known as HPT2, VTE2-2. Experimental evidence at protein level: Swiss-Prot protein existence level 1. Involved in the synthesis of plastoquinone-9. Can use both homogentisic acid and 2,5-dihydroxyphenylacetic acid gamma-lactone as prenyl acceptors, and solanesyl diphosphate > farnesyl diphosphate > geranylgeranyl diphosphate >> phytyl diphosphate as prenyl donors. Do not catalyze the decardoxylation of homogentisate uncoupled from prenylation. From Arabidopsis thaliana (Mouse-ear cress).
   6993..7076    +  CDS            HST (fragment): HSTC_ARATH - Also known as HPT2, VTE2-2. Experimental evidence at protein level: Swiss-Prot protein existence level 1. Involved in the synthesis of plastoquinone-9. Can use both homogentisic acid and 2,5-dihydroxyphenylacetic acid gamma-lactone as prenyl acceptors, and solanesyl diphosphate > farnesyl diphosphate > geranylgeranyl diphosphate >> phytyl diphosphate as prenyl donors. Do not catalyze the decardoxylation of homogentisate uncoupled from prenylation. From Arabidopsis thaliana (Mouse-ear cress).
   7342..7416    +  CDS            HST (fragment): HSTC_ARATH - Also known as HPT2, VTE2-2. Experimental evidence at protein level: Swiss-Prot protein existence level 1. Involved in the synthesis of plastoquinone-9. Can use both homogentisic acid and 2,5-dihydroxyphenylacetic acid gamma-lactone as prenyl acceptors, and solanesyl diphosphate > farnesyl diphosphate > geranylgeranyl diphosphate >> phytyl diphosphate as prenyl donors. Do not catalyze the decardoxylation of homogentisate uncoupled from prenylation. From Arabidopsis thaliana (Mouse-ear cress).
   8112..12215   +  CDS            cas9: CAS9_STRP1 - Also known as csn1 From Streptococcus pyogenes serotype M1.
  12255..12503   +  terminator     HSP terminator: efficient transcription terminator from the Arabidopsis thaliana heat shock protein 18.2 gene (Nagaya et al., 2010)
  12522..12546   +  misc_feature   RB T-DNA repeat: right border repeat from nopaline C58 T-DNA
>Addgene plasmid #246293 | p305N-10 | addgene full sequence | sequence record 491167 | Addgene NGS Result
TTGAGATCCTTTTTTTCTGCGCGTAATCTGCTGCTTGCAAACAAAAAAACCACCGCTACCAGCGGTGGTT
TGTTTGCCGGATCAAGAGCTACCAACTCTTTTTCCGAAGGTAACTGGCTTCAGCAGAGCGCAGATACCAA
ATACTGTTCTTCTAGTGTAGCCGTAGTTAGGCCACCACTTCAAGAACTCTGTAGCACCGCCTACATACCT
CGCTCTGCTAATCCTGTTACCAGTGGCTGCTGCCAGTGGCGATAAGTCGTGTCTTACCGGGTTGGACTCA
AGACGATAGTTACCGGATAAGGCGCAGCGGTCGGGCTGAACGGGGGGTTCGTGCACACAGCCCAGCTTGG
AGCGAACGACCTACACCGAACTGAGATACCTACAGCGTGAGCTATGAGAAAGCGCCACGCTTCCCGAAGG
GAGAAAGGCGGACAGGTATCCGGTAAGCGGCAGGGTCGGAACAGGAGAGCGCACGAGGGAGCTTCCAGGG
GGAAACGCCTGGTATCTTTATAGTCCTGTCGGGTTTCGCCACCTCTGACTTGAGCGTCGATTTTTGTGAT
GCTCGTCAGGGGGGCGGAGCCTATGGAAAAACGCCAGCAACGCGGCCTTTTTACGGTTCCTGGCCTTTTG
CTGGCCTTTTGCTCACATGTTCTTTCCTGCGTTATCCCCTGATTCTGTGGATAACCGTATTACCGCCTTT
GAGTGAGCTGATACCGCTCGCCGCAGCCGAACGACCGAGCGCAGCGAGTCAGTGAGCGAGGAAGCGGAAG
AGGATCTCAGTAAAGCGCTGGCTGCTGAACCCCCAGCCGGAACTGACCCCACAAGGCCCTAGCGTTTGCA
ATGCACCAGGTCATCATTGACCCAGGCGTGTTCCACCAGGCCGCTGCCTCGCAACTCTTCGCAGGCTTCG
CCGACCTGCTCGCGCCACTTCTTCACGCGGGTGGAATCCGATCCGCACATGAGGCGGAAGGTTTCCAGCT
TGAGCGGGTACGGCTCCCGGTGCGAGCTGAAATAGTCGAACATCCGTCGGGCCGTCGGCGACAGCTTGCG
GTACTTCTCCCATATGAATTTCGTGTAGTGGTCGCCAGCAAACAGCACGACGATTTCCTCGTCGATCAGG
ACCTGGCAACGGGACGTTTTCTTGCCACGGTCCAGGACGCGGAAGCGGTGCAGCAGCGACACCGATTCCA
GGTGCCCAACGCGGTCGGACGTGAAGCCCATCGCCGTCGCCTGTAGGCGCGACAGGCATTCCTCGGCCTT
CGTGTAATACCGGCCATTGATCGACCAGCCCAGGTCCTGGCAAAGCTCGTAGAACGTGAAGGTGATCGGC
TCGCCGATAGGGGTGCGCTTCGCGTACTCCAACACCTGCTGCCACACCAGTTCGTCATCGTCGGCCCGCA
GCTCGACGCCGGTGTAGGTGATCTTCACGTCCTTGTTGACGTGGAAAATGACCTTGTTTTGCAGCGCCTC
GCGCGGGATTTTCTTGTTGCGCGTGGTGAACAGGGCAGAGCGGGCCGTGTCGTTTGGCATCGCTCGCATC
GTGTCCGGCCACGGCGCAATATCGAACAAGGAAAGCTGCATTTCCTTGATCTGCTGCTTCGTGTGTTTCA
GCAACGCGGCTTGCTTGGCCTCGCTGACCTGTTTTGCCAGGTCCTCGCCGGCGGTTTTTCGCTTCTTGGT
CGTCATAGTTCCTCGCGTGTCGATGGTCATCGACTTCGCCAAACCTGCCGCCTCCTGTTCGAGACGACGC
GAACGCTCCACGGCGGCCGATGGCGCGGGCAGGGCAGGGGGAGCCAGTTGCACGCTGTCGCGCTCGATCT
TGGCCGTAGCTTGCTGGGCCATCGAGCCGACGGACTGGAAGGTTTCGCGGGGCGCACGCATGACGGTGCG
GCTTGCGATGGTTTCGGCATCCTCGGCGGAAAACCCCGCGTCGATCAGTTCTTGCCTGTATGCCTTCCGG
TCAAACGTCCGATTCATTCACCCTCCTTGCGGGATTGCCCCGACTCACGCCGGGGCAATGTGCCCTTATT
CCTGATTTGATCCGCCTGGTGCCTTGGTGTCCAGATAATCCACCTTATCGGCAATGAAGTCGGTCCCGTA
GACCGTCTGGCCGTCCTTCTCGTACTTGGTATTCCGAATCTTGCCCTGCACGAATACCAGCGACCCCTTG
CCCAAATACTTGCCGTGGGCCTCGGCCTGAGAGCCAAAACACTTGATGCGGAAGAAGTCGGTGCGCTCCT
GCTTGTCGCCAGCATCGTTGCGCCACATCTAGGTACTAAAACAATTCATCCAGTAAAATATAATATTTTA
TTTTCTCCCAATCAGGCTTGATCCCCAGTAAGTCAAAAAATAGCTCGACATACTGTTCTTCCCCAATATC
CTCCCTGATCGACCGGACGCAGAAGGCAATGTCATACCACTTGTCCGCCCTGCCGCTTCTCCCAAGATCA
ATAAAGCCACTTACTTTGCCATCTTTCACAAAGATGTTGCTGTCTCCCAGGTCGCCGTGGGAAAAGACAA
GTTCCTCTTCGGGCTTTTCCGTCTTTAAAAAATCATACAGCTCGCGCGGATCTTTAAATGGGGTGTCTTC
TTCCCAGTTTTCGCAATCCACATCGGCCAGATCGTTATTCAGTAAGTAATCCAATTCGGCTAAGCGGCTG
TCTAAGCTATTCGTATAGGGACAATCCGATATGTCGATGGAGTGAAAGAGCCTGATGCACTCCGCATACA
GCTCGATAATCTTTTCAGGGCTTTGTTCATCTTCATACTCTTCCGAGCAAAGGACGCCATCGGCCTCACT
CATGAGCAGATTGCTCCAGCCATCATGCCGTTCAAGGTGCAGGACCTTTGGAACAGGCAGCTTTCCTTCC
AGCCATAGCATCATGTCCTTTTCCCGTTCCACATCATAGGTGGTCCCTTTATACCGGCTGTCCGTCATTT
TTAAATATAGGTTTTCATTTTCTCCCACCAGCTTATATACCTTAGCAGGAGACATTCCTTCCGTATCTTT
TACGCAGCGGTATTTTTCGATCAGTTTTTTCAATTCCGGTGATATTCTCATTTTAGCCATTTATTATTTC
CTTCCTCTTTTCTACAGTATTTAAAGATACCCCAAGAAGCTAATTATAACAAGACGAACTCCAATTCACT
GTTCCTTGCATTCTAAAACTTTAAATACCAGAAAACAGCTTTTTCAAAGTTGTTTTCAAAGTTGGCGTAT
AACATAGTATCGACGGAGCCGATTTTGAAACCACAATTATGGGTGATGCTGCCAACGCGAGAGCGGGCCG
GGAGGGTTCGAGAAGGGGGGGCACCCCCCTTCGGCGTGCGCGGTCACGCGCACAGGGCGCAGCCCTGGTT
AAAAACAAGGTTTATAAATATTGGTTTAAAAGCAGGTTAAAAGACAGGTTAGCGGTGGCCGAAAAACGGG
CGGAAACCCTTGCAAATGCTGGATTTTCTGCCTGTGGACAGCCCCTCAAATGTCAATAGGTGCGCCCCTC
ATCTGTCAGCACTCTGCCCCTCAAGTGTCAAGGATCGCGCCCCTCATCTGTCAGTAGTCGCGCCCCTCAA
GTGTCAATACCGCAGGGCACTTATCCCCAGGCTTGTCCACATCATCTGTGGGAAACTCGCGTAAAATCAG
GCGTTTTCGCCGATTTGCGAGGCTGGCCAGCTCCACGTCGCCGGCCGAAATCGAGCCTGCCCCTCATCTG
TCAACGCCGCGCCGGGTGAGTCGGCCCCTCAAGTGTCAACGTCCGCCCCTCATCTGTCAGTGAGGGCCAA
GTTTTCCGCGAGGTATCCACAACGCCGGCGGCTGCGGTGTCTCGCACACGGCTTCGACGGCGTTTCTGGC
GCGTTTGCAGGGCCATAGACGGCCGCCAGCCCAGCGGCGAGGGCAACCAGCCCGGTGAGCGTCTCTAGTG
GACTGATGGGCTGCCTGTATCGAGTGGTGATTTTGTGCCGAGCTGCCGGTCGGGGAGCTGTTGGCTGGCT
GGTGGCAGGATATATTGTGGTGTAAACAAATTGACGATTTAAATGGTAGGCGCGGCTTAATTAAGCGCTT
AATTAAGCGCTTAATTAAGCGCTTAATAAGCCGCGCCGTACCCCAATAGTCTCGACAGACACATAGCACC
TAACATTATTGCTTAAATTTACTATTTTTTTACTATATTATACTCAACCCAATGAGCATAAAGACTGTAA
AATCTCAAATTCCTGAGAAGCATATTTATCGATCCCACAGACTTGATAGTTCCATAATCCATACGCTGCA
GCCAAATTGCTAGTGTGTTGAACATTTAACACGTAGAGAACTAGAAAAGATATAAAACTAAGATTGATAT
CCAAAATAGACGAGAACAATAAGCAAAAACTCTTAGTTTTGAAATAAATCAACAATCCCGAGGGTTGTCA
CATACATCAAAAACGAAAATCCATATAGCAAAAAAAACTCTAAATTACCGTTCGACAAAAAGAGAAAACT
GATAGGACATTTGCTAAACATTAAAATCAAAATTTGGATCAAGCCGAATTCTCAGAAGAACTCGTCAAGA
AGGCGATAGAAGGCGATGCGCTGCGAATCGGGAGCGGCGATACCGTAAAGCACGAGGAAGCGGTCAGCCC
ATTCGCCGCCAAGCTCTTCAGCAATATCACGGGTAGCCAACGCTATGTCCTGATAGCGGTCCGCCACACC
CAGCCGGCCACAGTCGATGAATCCAGAAAAGCGGCCATTTTCCACCATGATATTCGGCAAGCAGGCATCG
CCATGGGTCACGACGAGATCATCGCCGTCGGGCATGCGCGCCTTGAGCCTGGCGAACAGTTCGGCTGGCG
CGAGCCCCTGATGCTCTTCGTCCAGATCATCCTGATCGACAAGACCGGCTTCCATCCGAGTACGTGCTCG
CTCGATGCGATGTTTCGCTTGGTGGTCGAATGGGCAGGTAGCCGGATCAAGCGTATGCAGCCGCCGCATT
GCATCAGCCATGATGGATACTTTCTCGGCAGGAGCAAGGTGAGATGACAGGAGATCCTGCCCCGGCACTT
CGCCCAATAGCAGCCAGTCCCTTCCCGCTTCAGTGACAACGTCGAGCACAGCTGCGCAAGGAACGCCCGT
CGTGGCCAGCCACGATAGCCGCGCTGCCTCGTCCTGCAGTTCATTCAGGGCACCGGACAGGTCGGTCTTG
ACAAAAAGAACCGGGCGCCCCTGCGCTGACAGCCGGAACACGGCGGCATCAGAGCAGCCGATTGTCTGTT
GTGCCCAGTCATAGCCGAATAGCCTCTCCACCCAAGCGGCCGGAGAACCTGCGTGCAATCCATCTTGTTC
AATCATCTCGAGACGTACCGCGCGATGCATTCGAAGATCGATCCTTCGCCTGGAGGAGAGAAATCAGTGG
CGCTGCGGCTTTTAGGGTTTCTTTGTTGATGGAATGAGAGTGTAAGCTCTGCCAGTGCCACTTTATTAGG
GTTTTACAAGCCCTTTTCTTCGTAATTGGGCCTGACATTTTGTGCCACTTGGGCCTTTAGAGATGAAAAT
GTATATTGGGCTTAAGTTGACTTGAAGGATAAATTAGTTTAGGATATTACGTTTTTTATGAGAATTGGTG
TGTCGGATACATGTATATGATGCATTCAAATATATGTATTCTAGATACATTTAAGTTTAGATACAATCTA
AAATGTGTCTTTAATTACAGGACTGTAACTAAAATACTTAATGTAAGAAGAATATTACTCCTTTAATAGC
TTTTGAGTATATCTAGTCTAACATCTTTTAAAAAAGTCTAATTTCTTTCATTTATTTTTCGAGCAATAGC
AAAGTGCATAATTATTTTTTTCTTCTAGAAATTCAGATTTGTTTCTCTAAATTTTGAGATTCTTTTCTCA
ATTTTGTATGTCTAGAGAACAATGTGTATTTTTCACTCTAGTTGGTTGTTACTTTGTTGAATGTTCTGAT
AAAAGTATATTGTTATTTCTGAAGTAGATATAAACCTTCATTTGGAAATTATACATAAATCAAAATCGTT
AATTATCTAGATCAAGATATATGCCCTTTTCCTAATGTATTTGATACATGCACCTAATTTCACTAGATGT
ATCTTTTCTATTTTTTAAATTATGAATAGTTAATTTTTTCCATATGTGTATTTGATACATACTTCATGAC
TTTAAAAAATTAATTATATACCAGATATATGTATTTAAAATTTGTTATGTATTTAAAGTATGTATATGAT
TATTCGATATTAATCTCTTCGATGAAGGCCTATGGCTTCCCACATCGCTCATTGGAGCAACATCGCCATG
CTTTATATAGCCTCGCCTCCAACCATTTATCGCATGCCCGAAGGCTACGTCCGTTTTAGAGCTAGAAATA
GCAAGTTAAAATAAGGCTAGTCCGTTATCAACTTGAAAAAGTGGCACCGAGTCGGTGCTTTTTTTACTAG
TGGAGCTCAACTTTTGATTCGCTATTTGCAGTGCACCTGTGGCGTTCATCACATCTTTTGTGACACTGTT
TGCACTGGTCATTGCTATTACAAAGGACCTTCCTGATGTTGAAGGAGATCGAAAGTAAGTAACTGCACGC
ATAACCATTTTCTTTCCGCTCTTTGGCTCAATCCATTTGACAGTCAAAGACAATGTTTAACCAGCTCCGT
TTGATATATTGTCTTTATGTGTTTGTTCAAGCATGTTTAGTTAATCATGCCTTTGATTGATCTTGAATAG
GTTCCAAATATCAACCCTGGCAACAAAACTTGGAGTGAGAAACATTGCATTCCTCGGTTCTGGACTTCTG
CTAGTAAATTATGTTTCAGCCATATCACTAGCTTTCTACATGCCTCAGGTGAATTCATCTATTTCCGTCT
TAACTATTTCGGTTAATTAAAGCACGAACACCATTACTGCATGTAGAAGCTTGATAAACTATCGCCACCA
ATTTATTTTTGTTGCGATATTGTTACTTTCCTCAGTATGCAGCTTTGAAAAGACCAACCCTCTTATCCTT
TAACAATGAACAGGTTTTTAGAGGTAGCTTGATGATTCCTGCACATGTGATCTTGGCTTCAGGCTTAATT
TTCCAGGTAAAGCATTATGAGATACTCTTATATCTCTTACATACTTTTGAGATAATGCACAAGAACTTCA
TAACTATATGCTTTAGTTTCTGCATTTGACACTGCCAAATTCATTAATCTCTAATATCTTTGTTGTTGAT
CTTTGGTAGACATGGGTACTAGAAAAAGCAAACTACACCAAGGTAAAATACTTTTGTACAAACATAAACT
CGTTATCACGGAACATCAATGGAGTGTATATCTAACGGAGTGTAGAAACATTTGATTATTGCAGGAAGCT
ATCTCAGGATATTATCGGTTTATATGGAATCTCTTCTACGCAGAGTATCTGTTATTCCCCTTCCTCTAGC
TTTCAATTTCATGGTGAGGATATGCAGTTTTCTTTGTATATCATTCTTCTTCTTCTTTGTAGCTTGGAGT
CAAAATCGGTTCCTTCATGTACATACATCAAGGATATGTCCTTCTGAATTTTTATATCTTGCAATAAAAA
TGCTTGTACCAATTGAAACACCAGCTTTTTGAGTTCTATGATCACTGACTTGGTTCTAACCAAAAAAAAA
AAAATGTTTAATTTACATATCTAAAAGTAGGTTTAGGGAAACCTAAACAGTAAAATATTTGTATATTATT
CGAATTTCACTCATCATAAAAACTTAAATTGCACCATAAAATTTTGTTTTACTATTAATGATGTAATTTG
TGTAACTTAAGATAAAAATAATATTCCGTAAGTTAACCGGCTAAAACCACGTATAAACCAGGGAACCTGT
TAAACCGGTTCTTTACTGGATAAAGAAATGAAAGCCCATGTAGACAGCTCCATTAGAGCCCAAACCCTAA
ATTTCTCATCTATATAAAAGGAGTGACATTAGGGTTTTTGTTCGTCCTCTTAAAGCTTCTCGTTTTCTCT
GCCGTCTCTCTCATTCGCGCGACGCAAACGATCTTCAGGTGATCTTCTTTCTCCAAATCCTCTCTCATAA
CTCTGATTTCGTACTTGTGTATTTGAGCTCACGCTCTGTTTCTCTCACCACAGCAGCTAGCATGGACAAG
AAGTACTCCATTGGGCTCGATATCGGCACAAACAGCGTCGGCTGGGCCGTCATTACGGACGAGTACAAGG
TGCCGAGCAAAAAATTCAAAGTTCTGGGCAATACCGATCGCCACAGCATAAAGAAGAACCTCATTGGCGC
CCTCCTGTTCGACTCCGGGGAGACGGCCGAAGCCACGCGGCTCAAAAGAACAGCACGGCGCAGATATACC
CGCAGAAAGAATCGGATCTGCTACCTGCAGGAGATCTTTAGTAATGAGATGGCTAAGGTGGATGACTCTT
TCTTCCATAGGCTGGAGGAGTCCTTTTTGGTGGAGGAGGATAAAAAGCACGAGCGCCACCCAATCTTTGG
CAATATCGTGGACGAGGTGGCGTACCATGAAAAGTACCCAACCATATATCATCTGAGGAAGAAGCTTGTA
GACAGTACTGATAAGGCTGACTTGCGGTTGATCTATCTCGCGCTGGCGCATATGATCAAATTTCGGGGAC
ACTTCCTCATCGAGGGGGACCTGAACCCAGACAACAGCGATGTCGACAAACTCTTTATCCAACTGGTTCA
GACTTACAATCAGCTTTTCGAAGAGAACCCGATCAACGCATCCGGAGTTGACGCCAAAGCAATCCTGAGC
GCTAGGCTGTCCAAATCCCGGCGGCTCGAAAACCTCATCGCACAGCTCCCTGGGGAGAAGAAGAACGGCC
TGTTTGGTAATCTTATCGCCCTGTCACTCGGGCTGACCCCCAACTTTAAATCTAACTTCGACCTGGCCGA
AGATGCCAAGCTTCAACTGAGCAAAGACACCTACGATGATGATCTCGACAATCTGCTGGCCCAGATCGGC
GACCAGTACGCAGACCTTTTTTTGGCGGCAAAGAACCTGTCAGACGCCATTCTGCTGAGTGATATTCTGC
GAGTGAACACGGAGATCACCAAAGCTCCGCTGAGCGCTAGTATGATCAAGCGCTATGATGAGCACCACCA
AGACTTGACTTTGCTGAAGGCCCTTGTCAGACAGCAACTGCCTGAGAAGTACAAGGAAATTTTCTTCGAT
CAGTCTAAAAATGGCTACGCCGGATACATTGACGGCGGAGCAAGCCAGGAGGAATTTTACAAATTTATTA
AGCCCATCTTGGAAAAAATGGACGGCACCGAGGAGCTGCTGGTAAAGCTTAACAGAGAAGATCTGTTGCG
CAAACAGCGCACTTTCGACAATGGAAGCATCCCCCACCAGATTCACCTGGGCGAACTGCACGCTATCCTC
AGGCGGCAAGAGGATTTCTACCCCTTTTTGAAAGATAACAGGGAAAAGATTGAGAAAATCCTCACATTTC
GGATACCCTACTATGTAGGCCCCCTCGCCCGGGGAAATTCCAGATTCGCGTGGATGACTCGCAAATCAGA
AGAGACCATCACTCCCTGGAACTTCGAGGAAGTCGTGGATAAGGGGGCCTCTGCCCAGTCCTTCATCGAA
AGGATGACTAACTTTGATAAAAATCTGCCTAACGAAAAGGTGCTTCCTAAACACTCTCTGCTGTACGAGT
ACTTCACAGTTTATAACGAGCTGACCAAGGTCAAATACGTCACAGAAGGGATGAGAAAGCCAGCATTCCT
GTCTGGAGAGCAGAAGAAAGCTATCGTGGACCTCCTCTTCAAGACGAACCGGAAAGTTACCGTGAAACAG
CTCAAAGAAGACTATTTCAAAAAGATTGAATGTTTCGACTCTGTTGAAATCAGCGGAGTGGAGGATCGCT
TCAACGCATCCCTGGGAACGTATCACGATCTCCTGAAAATCATTAAAGACAAGGACTTCCTGGACAATGA
GGAGAACGAGGACATTCTTGAGGACATTGTCCTCACCCTTACGTTGTTTGAAGATAGGGAGATGATTGAA
GAACGCTTGAAAACTTACGCTCATCTCTTCGACGACAAAGTCATGAAACAGCTCAAGAGGCGCCGATATA
CAGGATGGGGGCGGCTGTCAAGAAAACTGATCAATGGCATCCGAGACAAGCAGAGTGGAAAGACAATCCT
GGATTTTCTTAAGTCCGATGGATTTGCCAACCGGAACTTCATGCAGTTGATCCATGATGACTCTCTCACC
TTTAAGGAGGACATCCAGAAAGCACAAGTTTCTGGCCAGGGGGACAGTCTTCACGAGCACATCGCTAATC
TTGCAGGTAGCCCAGCTATCAAAAAGGGAATACTGCAGACCGTTAAGGTCGTGGATGAACTCGTCAAAGT
AATGGGAAGGCATAAGCCCGAGAATATCGTTATCGAGATGGCCCGAGAGAACCAAACTACCCAGAAGGGA
CAGAAGAACAGTAGGGAAAGGATGAAGAGGATTGAAGAGGGTATAAAAGAACTGGGGTCCCAAATCCTTA
AGGAACACCCAGTTGAAAACACCCAGCTTCAGAATGAGAAGCTCTACCTGTACTACCTGCAGAACGGCAG
GGACATGTACGTGGATCAGGAACTGGACATCAATCGGCTCTCCGACTACGACGTGGATCATATCGTGCCC
CAGTCTTTTCTCAAAGATGATTCTATTGATAATAAAGTGTTGACAAGATCCGATAAAAATAGAGGGAAGA
GTGATAACGTCCCCTCAGAAGAAGTTGTCAAGAAAATGAAAAATTATTGGCGGCAGCTGCTGAACGCCAA
ACTGATCACACAACGGAAGTTCGATAATCTGACTAAGGCTGAACGAGGTGGCCTGTCTGAGTTGGATAAA
GCCGGCTTCATCAAAAGGCAGCTTGTTGAGACACGCCAGATCACCAAGCACGTGGCCCAAATTCTCGATT
CACGCATGAACACCAAGTACGATGAAAATGACAAACTGATTCGAGAGGTGAAAGTTATTACTCTGAAGTC
TAAGCTGGTCTCAGATTTCAGAAAGGACTTTCAGTTTTATAAGGTGAGAGAGATCAACAATTACCACCAT
GCGCATGATGCCTACCTGAATGCAGTGGTAGGCACTGCACTTATCAAAAAATATCCCAAGCTTGAATCTG
AATTTGTTTACGGAGACTATAAAGTGTACGATGTTAGGAAAATGATCGCAAAGTCTGAGCAGGAAATAGG
CAAGGCCACCGCTAAGTACTTCTTTTACAGCAATATTATGAATTTTTTCAAGACCGAGATTACACTGGCC
AATGGAGAGATTCGGAAGCGACCACTTATCGAAACAAACGGAGAAACAGGAGAAATCGTGTGGGACAAGG
GTAGGGATTTCGCGACAGTCCGGAAGGTCCTGTCCATGCCGCAGGTGAACATCGTTAAAAAGACCGAAGT
ACAGACCGGAGGCTTCTCCAAGGAAAGTATCCTCCCGAAAAGGAACAGCGACAAGCTGATCGCACGCAAA
AAAGATTGGGACCCCAAGAAATACGGCGGATTCGATTCTCCTACAGTCGCTTACAGTGTACTGGTTGTGG
CCAAAGTGGAGAAAGGGAAGTCTAAAAAACTCAAAAGCGTCAAGGAACTGCTGGGCATCACAATCATGGA
GCGATCAAGCTTCGAAAAAAACCCCATCGACTTTCTCGAAGCGAAAGGATATAAAGAGGTCAAAAAAGAC
CTCATCATTAAGCTTCCCAAGTACTCTCTCTTTGAGCTTGAAAACGGCCGGAAACGAATGCTCGCTAGTG
CGGGCGAGCTGCAGAAAGGTAACGAGCTGGCACTGCCCTCTAAATACGTTAATTTCTTGTATCTGGCCAG
CCACTATGAAAAGCTCAAAGGGTCTCCCGAAGATAATGAGCAGAAGCAGCTGTTCGTGGAACAACACAAA
CACTACCTTGATGAGATCATCGAGCAAATAAGCGAGTTCTCCAAAAGAGTGATCCTCGCCGACGCTAACC
TCGATAAGGTGCTTTCTGCTTACAATAAGCACAGGGATAAGCCCATCAGGGAGCAGGCAGAAAACATTAT
CCACTTGTTTACTCTGACCAACTTGGGCGCGCCTGCAGCCTTCAAGTACTTCGACACCACCATAGACAGA
AAGCGGTACACCTCTACAAAGGAGGTCCTGGACGCCACACTGATTCATCAGTCAATTACGGGGCTCTATG
AAACAAGAATCGACCTCTCTCAGCTCGGTGGAGACGGAACAAGAAAGAGAAGAAAGGTGTGACGGATCCT
CGAATATGAAGATGAAGATGAAATATTTGGTGTGTCAAATAAAAAGCTTGTGTGCTTAAGTTTGTGTTTT
TTTCTTGGCTTGTTGTGTTATGAATTTGTGGCTTTTTCTAATATCAAATGAATGTAAGATCTCATTATAA
TGAATAAACAAATGTTTCTATAATCCATTGTGAATGTTTTGTTGGATCTCTTCTGCAGCATATAACTACT
GTATGTGCTATGGTATGGACTATGGAATATGATTAAAGATAAGGTTTAAACTATCAGTGTTTGACAGGAT
ATATTGGCGGGTAAACCTAAGAGAAAAGAGCGTTTATTAGAATAATCGGATATTTAAAAGGGCGTGAAAA
GGTTTATCCGTTCGTCCATTTGTATGTGCATGCCAACCACAGGAGATCCAAAAGGATCTAGGTGAAGATC
CTTTTTGATAATCTCATGACCAAAATCCCTTAACGTGAGTTTTCGTTCCACTGAGCGTCAGACCCCGTAG
AAAAGATCAAAGGATCTTC
