>Addgene plasmid #246293 | p305N-10 | depositor partial sequence | sequence record 487321 | promoter
ATGGCTTCCCACATCGCTCATTGGAGCAACATCGCCATGCTTTATATAGCCTCGCCTCCAACCATTTATC
